Addgene plasmid #162338: pTet-O-NEUROD1-T2A-PuroR
Purpose: Lentiviral expression of NEUROD1 under the control of the TetON promoter
Depositing lab: Charles Gersbach. Depositing organization: Duke University. Publication: Master Regulators and Cofactors of Human Neuronal Cell Fate Specification Identified by CRISPR Gene Activation Screens. Black JB, McCutcheon SR, Dube S, Barrera A, Klann TS, Rice GA, Adkar SS, Soderling SH, Reddy TE, Gersbach CA. Cell Rep. 2020 Dec 1;33(9):108460. doi: 10.1016/j.celrep.2020.108460. PubMed 33264623.
Backbone
  Vector backbone: Tet-O-FUW
  Backbone size w/o insert (bp): 8000
  Vector type: Mammalian Expression, Lentiviral
  Selectable markers: Puromycin
Growth in bacteria
  Bacterial resistance: Ampicillin, 100 μg/mL
  Growth temperature: 37°C
  Growth strain: NEB Stable
  Copy number: High Copy
Gene/Insert
  Gene/Insert name: NEUROD1
  Species: H. sapiens (human)
  Insert size (bp): 1068
  Entrez Gene: NEUROD1 (a.k.a. BETA2, BHF-1, MODY6, NEUROD, T2D, bHLHa3)
  Promoter: Tet-ON
  Tag / fusion protein: T2A-PuroR (C terminal on insert)
  Cloning method: Gibson Cloning
Resource information
  A portion of this plasmid was derived from a plasmid made by: This plasmid was modifed from a gift from Marius Wernig (Addgene plasmid # 52047)
Terms and licenses: Academic/Nonprofit Terms; Industry Terms: Not Available to Industry
How to cite: pTet-O-NEUROD1-T2A-PuroR was a gift from Charles Gersbach (Addgene plasmid # 162338 ; http://n2t.net/addgene:162338 ; RRID:Addgene_162338)
