[The description below was written by a language model from this plasmid's Addgene catalogue record and pLannotate feature annotations shown in this document.]
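Description:
pTet-O-NEUROD1-T2A-PuroR is a lentiviral transfer plasmid built on the Tet-O-FUW backbone for doxycycline-inducible expression of human NEUROD1 in mammalian cells. The sequenced record is about 10.1 kb. It is propagated in E. coli from a high-copy ColE1/pUC-type origin with ampicillin selection (AmpR). The backbone also carries an f1 origin and an SV40/EM7-driven bleomycin/Zeocin resistance cassette with an SV40 poly(A) signal, which lies outside the LTR-flanked region and so would not be packaged into virus.

The viral genome is transcribed from a CMV enhancer/promoter fused to a truncated HIV-1 5' LTR. This is followed by the Ψ packaging signal with a gag fragment, the RRE for Rev-dependent nuclear export, and the cPPT/CTS. The payload begins with a tetracycline response element containing seven tetO copies and a minimal CMV promoter, so transcription requires a tetracycline-controlled transactivator. The plasmid does not encode this transactivator, and it must be supplied separately. This promoter drives the 1,068 bp NEUROD1 coding sequence, a bHLH transcriptional activator that binds E-box motifs, joined in frame through a T2A peptide to puromycin N-acetyltransferase. Ribosomal skipping at T2A yields separate NEUROD1 and PuroR proteins from one transcript, so puromycin resistance is coupled to induced transgene expression. A WPRE downstream enhances transcript expression, and the cassette ends with the 3' LTR region (annotated as a second truncated LTR) and a bGH poly(A) signal.

The associated study concerns regulators of human neuronal cell fate specification, consistent with use for inducible NEUROD1 overexpression in transduced, puromycin-selected cells. The plasmid was modified from an earlier Tet-O-FUW construct.
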