Features (pLannotate 1.2.2; 34 found; start..end, strand, type, name):
      2..54      +  CDS            T2A (fragment): 2A peptide from Thosea asigna virus capsid protein Eukaryotic ribosomes fail to insert a peptide bond between the Gly and Pro residues, yielding separate polypeptides.
     62..661     +  CDS            PuroR: puromycin N-acetyltransferase; pac from Streptomyces alboniger; confers resistance to puromycin
    677..700     +  misc_feature   MCS (fragment): pBluescript multiple cloning site
    700..1288    +  misc_feature   WPRE: woodchuck hepatitis virus posttranscriptional regulatory element
   1225..1806    +  CDS            nef (fragment): NEF_HV1H2 - Experimental evidence at protein level: Swiss-Prot protein existence level 1. Extracellular Nef protein targets CD4(+) T-lymphocytes for apoptosis by interacting with CXCR4 surface receptors. From Human immunodeficiency virus type 1 group M subtype B (isolate HXB2) (HIV-1).
   1813..1993    +  LTR            5' LTR (truncated): truncated 5' long terminal repeat (LTR) from HIV-1
   2025..2249    +  polyA_signal   bGH poly(A) signal: bovine growth hormone polyadenylation signal
   2253..2274    +  promoter       SV40 promoter (fragment): SV40 enhancer and early promoter
   2295..2723    +  rep_origin     f1 ori (sequence partly withheld): f1 bacteriophage origin of replication; arrow indicates direction of (+) strand synthesis
   2737..3066    +  promoter       SV40 promoter: SV40 enhancer and early promoter
   3114..3161    +  promoter       EM7 promoter: synthetic bacterial promoter&nbsp
   3180..3554    +  CDS            BleoR: antibiotic-binding protein; Sh ble from Streptoalloteichus hindustanus; confers resistance to bleomycin, phleomycin, and Zeocin™
   3564..3689    +  CDS            ble (fragment): BLE_KLEPN - Experimental evidence at protein level: Swiss-Prot protein existence level 1. Binding protein with a strong affinity to the bleomycin family of antibiotics. Binds to CL990; an antimitotic-antibiotic compound. From Klebsiella pneumoniae.
   3684..3805    +  polyA_signal   SV40 poly(A) signal: SV40 polyadenylation signal
   3878..3894    -  protein_bind   lac operator: The lac repressor binds to the lac operator to inhibit transcription in E. coli. This inhibition can be relieved by adding lactose or isopropyl-β-D-thiogalactopyranoside (IPTG). lac repressor encoded by lacI
   3902..3932    -  promoter       lac promoter: promoter for the E. coli lac operon
   3947..3968    -  protein_bind   CAP binding site: CAP binding activates transcription in the presence of cAMP. E. coli catabolite activator protein
   3981..4073    -  CDS            lacI (fragment): lac repressor; lacI; The lac repressor binds to the lac operator to inhibit transcription in E. coli. This inhibition can be relieved by adding lactose or isopropyl-β-D-thiogalactopyranoside (IPTG).
   4256..4844    -  rep_origin     ori: high-copy-number ColE1/pMB1/pBR322/pUC origin of replication
   5015..5875    -  CDS            AmpR: β-lactamase; bla; confers resistance to ampicillin, carbenicillin, and related antibiotics
   5876..5980    -  promoter       AmpR promoter: bla
   6039..6091    -  misc_feature   bom (fragment): basis of mobility region from pBR322
   6246..6625    +  enhancer       CMV enhancer: human cytomegalovirus immediate early enhancer
   6626..6825    +  promoter       CMV promoter: human cytomegalovirus (CMV) immediate early promoter
   6843..7023    +  LTR            5' LTR (truncated): truncated 5' long terminal repeat (LTR) from HIV-1
   7070..7195    +  misc_feature   HIV-1 Ψ: packaging signal of human immunodeficiency virus type 1
   7179..7542    +  CDS            HIV-1 gag (fragment): gag protein from human immunodeficiency virus 1; gag
   7688..7921    +  misc_feature   RRE: The Rev response element (RRE) of HIV-1 allows for Rev-dependent mRNA export from the nucleus to the cytoplasm.
   8298..8398    +  CDS            Rev (fragment): human immunodeficiency virus 1 (HIV-1) Rev protein; rev; enhances nuclear export of unspliced and incompletely spliced viral mRNAs
   8448..8565    +  misc_feature   cPPT/CTS: central polypurine tract and central termination sequence of HIV-1
   8622..8892    +  protein_bind   tetracycline response element: contains seven copies of the tetracycline operator tetO tetracycline repressor TetR
   8903..8920    +  misc_feature   MCS (fragment): pUC18/19 multiple cloning site
   8925..8963    +  promoter       minimal CMV promoter: human cytomegalovirus (CMV) immediate early promoter
   9069..10136   +  CDS            NEUROD1: NDF1_HUMAN - Also known as BHLHA3, NEUROD. Experimental evidence at protein level: Swiss-Prot protein existence level 1. Acts as a transcriptional activator: mediates transcriptional activation by binding to E box-containing promoter consensus core sequences 5'-CANNTG-3'. Associates with the p300/CBP transcription coactivator complex to stimulate transcription of the secretin gene as well as the gene encoding the cyclin-dependent kinase inhibitor CDKN1A. Contributes to the regulation of several cell differentiation pathways, like those that promote the formation of early retinal ganglion cells
>Addgene plasmid #162338 | pTet-O-NEUROD1-T2A-PuroR | addgene full sequence | sequence record 324600 | Addgene NGS Result
AGAGGGCAGGGGAAGTCTTCTAACATGCGGGGACGTGGAGGAAAATCCCGGCCCACTCGAGATGACCGAG
TACAAGCCCACGGTGCGCCTCGCCACCCGCGACGACGTCCCCAGGGCCGTACGCACCCTCGCCGCCGCGT
TCGCCGACTACCCCGCCACGCGCCACACCGTCGATCCGGACCGCCACATCGAGCGGGTCACCGAGCTGCA
AGAACTCTTCCTCACGCGCGTCGGGCTCGACATCGGCAAGGTGTGGGTCGCGGACGACGGCGCCGCGGTG
GCGGTCTGGACCACGCCGGAGAGCGTCGAAGCGGGGGCGGTGTTCGCCGAGATCGGCCCGCGCATGGCCG
AGTTGAGCGGTTCCCGGCTGGCCGCGCAGCAACAGATGGAAGGCCTCCTGGCGCCGCACCGGCCCAAGGA
GCCCGCGTGGTTCCTGGCCACCGTCGGCGTCTCGCCCGACCACCAGGGCAAGGGTCTGGGCAGCGCCGTC
GTGCTCCCCGGAGTGGAGGCGGCCGAGCGCGCCGGGGTGCCCGCCTTCCTGGAGACCTCCGCGCCCCGCA
ACCTCCCCTTCTACGAGCGGCTCGGCTTCACCGTCACCGCCGACGTCGAGGTGCCCGAAGGACCGCGCAC
CTGGTGCATGACCCGCAAGCCCGGTGCCTGATTAATTAAGCTAGCTAATTCGATATCAAGCTTATCGATA
ATCAACCTCTGGATTACAAAATTTGTGAAAGATTGACTGGTATTCTTAACTATGTTGCTCCTTTTACGCT
ATGTGGATACGCTGCTTTAATGCCTTTGTATCATGCTATTGCTTCCCGTATGGCTTTCATTTTCTCCTCC
TTGTATAAATCCTGGTTGCTGTCTCTTTATGAGGAGTTGTGGCCCGTTGTCAGGCAACGTGGCGTGGTGT
GCACTGTGTTTGCTGACGCAACCCCCACTGGTTGGGGCATTGCCACCACCTGTCAGCTCCTTTCCGGGAC
TTTCGCTTTCCCCCTCCCTATTGCCACGGCGGAACTCATCGCCGCCTGCCTTGCCCGCTGCTGGACAGGG
GCTCGGCTGTTGGGCACTGACAATTCCGTGGTGTTGTCGGGGAAATCATCGTCCTTTCCTTGGCTGCTCG
CCTGTGTTGCCACCTGGATTCTGCGCGGGACGTCCTTCTGCTACGTCCCTTCGGCCCTCAATCCAGCGGA
CCTTCCTTCCCGCGGCCTGCTGCCGGCTCTGCGGCCTCTTCCGCGTCTTCGCCTTCGCCCTCAGACGAGT
CGGATCTCCCTTTGGGCCGCCTCCCCGCATCGATACCGTCGACCTCGAGACCTAGAAAAACATGGAGCAA
TCACAAGTAGCAATACAGCAGCTACCAATGCTGATTGTGCCTGGCTAGAAGCACAAGAGGAGGAGGAGGT
GGGTTTTCCAGTCACACCTCAGGTACCTTTAAGACCAATGACTTACAAGGCAGCTGTAGATCTTAGCCAC
TTTTTAAAAGAAAAGGGGGGACTGGAAGGGCTAATTCACTCCCAACGAAGACAAGATATCCTTGATCTGT
GGATCTACCACACACAAGGCTACTTCCCTGATTGGCAGAACTACACACCAGGGCCAGGGATCAGATATCC
ACTGACCTTTGGATGGTGCTACAAGCTAGTACCAGTTGAGCAAGAGAAGGTAGAAGAAGCCAATGAAGGA
GAGAACACCCGCTTGTTACACCCTGTGAGCCTGCATGGGATGGATGACCCGGAGAGAGAAGTATTAGAGT
GGAGGTTTGACAGCCGCCTAGCATTTCATCACATGGCCCGAGAGCTGCATCCGGACTGTACTGGGTCTCT
CTGGTTAGACCAGATCTGAGCCTGGGAGCTCTCTGGCTAACTAGGGAACCCACTGCTTAAGCCTCAATAA
AGCTTGCCTTGAGTGCTTCAAGTAGTGTGTGCCCGTCTGTTGTGTGACTCTGGTAACTAGAGATCCCTCA
GACCCTTTTAGTCAGTGTGGAAAATCTCTAGCAGGGCCCGTTTAAACCCGCTGATCAGCCTCGACTGTGC
CTTCTAGTTGCCAGCCATCTGTTGTTTGCCCCTCCCCCGTGCCTTCCTTGACCCTGGAAGGTGCCACTCC
CACTGTCCTTTCCTAATAAAATGAGGAAATTGCATCGCATTGTCTGAGTAGGTGTCATTCTATTCTGGGG
GGTGGGGTGGGGCAGGACAGCAAGGGGGAGGATTGGGAAGACAATAGCAGGCATGCTGGGGATGCGGTGG
GCTCTATGGCTTCTGAGGCGGAAAGAACCAGCTGGGGCTCTAGGGGGTATCCCC
[124 nt withheld, positions 2295-2418]
C
[91 nt withheld, positions 2420-2510]
A
[49 nt withheld, positions 2512-2560]
CCTTTGACGTTGGAGTCCACGTTCTTT
[37 nt withheld, positions 2588-2624]
ACCCTATCTCGGTCTATTCTTTTGATTTATAAGGGATTTTGCCGATTTCGGCCTATTGGTTAAAAAATGA
GCTGATTTAACAAAAATTTAACGCGAATTAATTCTGTGGAATGTGTGTCAGTTAGGGTGTGGAAAGTCCC
CAGGCTCCCCAGCAGGCAGAAGTATGCAAAGCATGCATCTCAATTAGTCAGCAACCAGGTGTGGAAAGTC
CCCAGGCTCCCCAGCAGGCAGAAGTATGCAAAGCATGCATCTCAATTAGTCAGCAACCATAGTCCCGCCC
CTAACTCCGCCCATCCCGCCCCTAACTCCGCCCAGTTCCGCCCATTCTCCGCCCCATGGCTGACTAATTT
TTTTTATTTATGCAGAGGCCGAGGCCGCCTCTGCCTCTGAGCTATTCCAGAAGTAGTGAGGAGGCTTTTT
TGGAGGCCTAGGCTTTTGCAAAAAGCTCCCGGGAGCTTGTATATCCATTTTCGGATCTGATCAGCACGTG
TTGACAATTAATCATCGGCATAGTATATCGGCATAGTATAATACGACAAGGTGAGGAACTAAACCATGGC
CAAGTTGACCAGTGCCGTTCCGGTGCTCACCGCGCGCGACGTCGCCGGAGCGGTCGAGTTCTGGACCGAC
CGGCTCGGGTTCTCCCGGGACTTCGTGGAGGACGACTTCGCCGGTGTGGTCCGGGACGACGTGACCCTGT
TCATCAGCGCGGTCCAGGACCAGGTGGTGCCGGACAACACCCTGGCCTGGGTGTGGGTGCGCGGCCTGGA
CGAGCTGTACGCCGAGTGGTCGGAGGTCGTGTCCACGAACTTCCGGGACGCCTCCGGGCCGGCCATGACC
GAGATCGGCGAGCAGCCGTGGGGGCGGGAGTTCGCCCTGCGCGACCCGGCCGGCAACTGCGTGCACTTCG
TGGCCGAGGAGCAGGACTGACACGTGCTACGAGATTTCGATTCCACCGCCGCCTTCTATGAAAGGTTGGG
CTTCGGAATCGTTTTCCGGGACGCCGGCTGGATGATCCTCCAGCGCGGGGATCTCATGCTGGAGTTCTTC
GCCCACCCCAACTTGTTTATTGCAGCTTATAATGGTTACAAATAAAGCAATAGCATCACAAATTTCACAA
ATAAAGCATTTTTTTCACTGCATTCTAGTTGTGGTTTGTCCAAACTCATCAATGTATCTTATCATGTCTG
TATACCGTCGACCTCTAGCTAGAGCTTGGCGTAATCATGGTCATAGCTGTTTCCTGTGTGAAATTGTTAT
CCGCTCACAATTCCACACAACATACGAGCCGGAAGCATAAAGTGTAAAGCCTGGGGTGCCTAATGAGTGA
GCTAACTCACATTAATTGCGTTGCGCTCACTGCCCGCTTTCCAGTCGGGAAACCTGTCGTGCCAGCTGCA
TTAATGAATCGGCCAACGCGCGGGGAGAGGCGGTTTGCGTATTGGGCGCTCTTCCGCTTCCTCGCTCACT
GACTCGCTGCGCTCGGTCGTTCGGCTGCGGCGAGCGGTATCAGCTCACTCAAAGGCGGTAATACGGTTAT
CCACAGAATCAGGGGATAACGCAGGAAAGAACATGTGAGCAAAAGGCCAGCAAAAGGCCAGGAACCGTAA
AAAGGCCGCGTTGCTGGCGTTTTTCCATAGGCTCCGCCCCCCTGACGAGCATCACAAAAATCGACGCTCA
AGTCAGAGGTGGCGAAACCCGACAGGACTATAAAGATACCAGGCGTTTCCCCCTGGAAGCTCCCTCGTGC
GCTCTCCTGTTCCGACCCTGCCGCTTACCGGATACCTGTCCGCCTTTCTCCCTTCGGGAAGCGTGGCGCT
TTCTCATAGCTCACGCTGTAGGTATCTCAGTTCGGTGTAGGTCGTTCGCTCCAAGCTGGGCTGTGTGCAC
GAACCCCCCGTTCAGCCCGACCGCTGCGCCTTATCCGGTAACTATCGTCTTGAGTCCAACCCGGTAAGAC
ACGACTTATCGCCACTGGCAGCAGCCACTGGTAACAGGATTAGCAGAGCGAGGTATGTAGGCGGTGCTAC
AGAGTTCTTGAAGTGGTGGCCTAACTACGGCTACACTAGAAGAACAGTATTTGGTATCTGCGCTCTGCTG
AAGCCAGTTACCTTCGGAAAAAGAGTTGGTAGCTCTTGATCCGGCAAACAAACCACCGCTGGTAGCGGTG
GTTTTTTTGTTTGCAAGCAGCAGATTACGCGCAGAAAAAAAGGATCTCAAGAAGATCCTTTGATCTTTTC
TACGGGGTCTGACGCTCAGTGGAACGAAAACTCACGTTAAGGGATTTTGGTCATGAGATTATCAAAAAGG
ATCTTCACCTAGATCCTTTTAAATTAAAAATGAAGTTTTAAATCAATCTAAAGTATATATGAGTAAACTT
GGTCTGACAGTTACCAATGCTTAATCAGTGAGGCACCTATCTCAGCGATCTGTCTATTTCGTTCATCCAT
AGTTGCCTGACTCCCCGTCGTGTAGATAACTACGATACGGGAGGGCTTACCATCTGGCCCCAGTGCTGCA
ATGATACCGCGAGACCCACGCTCACCGGCTCCAGATTTATCAGCAATAAACCAGCCAGCCGGAAGGGCCG
AGCGCAGAAGTGGTCCTGCAACTTTATCCGCCTCCATCCAGTCTATTAATTGTTGCCGGGAAGCTAGAGT
AAGTAGTTCGCCAGTTAATAGTTTGCGCAACGTTGTTGCCATTGCTACAGGCATCGTGGTGTCACGCTCG
TCGTTTGGTATGGCTTCATTCAGCTCCGGTTCCCAACGATCAAGGCGAGTTACATGATCCCCCATGTTGT
GCAAAAAAGCGGTTAGCTCCTTCGGTCCTCCGATCGTTGTCAGAAGTAAGTTGGCCGCAGTGTTATCACT
CATGGTTATGGCAGCACTGCATAATTCTCTTACTGTCATGCCATCCGTAAGATGCTTTTCTGTGACTGGT
GAGTACTCAACCAAGTCATTCTGAGAATAGTGTATGCGGCGACCGAGTTGCTCTTGCCCGGCGTCAATAC
GGGATAATACCGCGCCACATAGCAGAACTTTAAAAGTGCTCATCATTGGAAAACGTTCTTCGGGGCGAAA
ACTCTCAAGGATCTTACCGCTGTTGAGATCCAGTTCGATGTAACCCACTCGTGCACCCAACTGATCTTCA
GCATCTTTTACTTTCACCAGCGTTTCTGGGTGAGCAAAAACAGGAAGGCAAAATGCCGCAAAAAAGGGAA
TAAGGGCGACACGGAAATGTTGAATACTCATACTCTTCCTTTTTCAATATTATTGAAGCATTTATCAGGG
TTATTGTCTCATGAGCGGATACATATTTGAATGTATTTAGAAAAATAAACAAATAGGGGTTCCGCGCACA
TTTCCCCGAAAAGTGCCACCTGACGTCGACGGATCGGGAGATCTCCCGATCCCCTATGGTGCACTCTCAG
TACAATCTGCTCTGATGCCGCATAGTTAAGCCAGTATCTGCTCCCTGCTTGTGTGTTGGAGGTCGCTGAG
TAGTGCGCGAGCAAAATTTAAGCTACAACAAGGCAAGGCTTGACCGACAATTGCATGAAGAATCTGCTTA
GGGTTAGGCGTTTTGCGCTGCTTCGCGATGTACGGGCCAGATATACGCGTTGACATTGATTATTGACTAG
TTATTAATAGTAATCAATTACGGGGTCATTAGTTCATAGCCCATATATGGAGTTCCGCGTTACATAACTT
ACGGTAAATGGCCCGCCTGGCTGACCGCCCAACGACCCCCGCCCATTGACGTCAATAATGACGTATGTTC
CCATAGTAACGCCAATAGGGACTTTCCATTGACGTCAATGGGTGGAGTATTTACGGTAAACTGCCCACTT
GGCAGTACATCAAGTGTATCATATGCCAAGTACGCCCCCTATTGACGTCAATGACGGTAAATGGCCCGCC
TGGCATTATGCCCAGTACATGACCTTATGGGACTTTCCTACTTGGCAGTACATCTACGTATTAGTCATCG
CTATTACCATGGTGATGCGGTTTTGGCAGTACATCAATGGGCGTGGATAGCGGTTTGACTCACGGGGATT
TCCAAGTCTCCACCCCATTGACGTCAATGGGAGTTTGTTTTGGCACCAAAATCAACGGGACTTTCCAAAA
TGTCGTAACAACTCCGCCCCATTGACGCAAATGGGCGGTAGGCGTGTACGGTGGGAGGTCTATATAAGCA
GCGCGTTTTGCCTGTACTGGGTCTCTCTGGTTAGACCAGATCTGAGCCTGGGAGCTCTCTGGCTAACTAG
GGAACCCACTGCTTAAGCCTCAATAAAGCTTGCCTTGAGTGCTTCAAGTAGTGTGTGCCCGTCTGTTGTG
TGACTCTGGTAACTAGAGATCCCTCAGACCCTTTTAGTCAGTGTGGAAAATCTCTAGCAGTGGCGCCCGA
ACAGGGACTTGAAAGCGAAAGGGAAACCAGAGGAGCTCTCTCGACGCAGGACTCGGCTTGCTGAAGCGCG
CACGGCAAGAGGCGAGGGGCGGCGACTGGTGAGTACGCCAAAAATTTTGACTAGCGGAGGCTAGAAGGAG
AGAGATGGGTGCGAGAGCGTCAGTATTAAGCGGGGGAGAATTAGATCGCGATGGGAAAAAATTCGGTTAA
GGCCAGGGGGAAAGAAAAAATATAAATTAAAACATATAGTATGGGCAAGCAGGGAGCTAGAACGATTCGC
AGTTAATCCTGGCCTGTTAGAAACATCAGAAGGCTGTAGACAAATACTGGGACAGCTACAACCATCCCTT
CAGACAGGATCAGAAGAACTTAGATCATTATATAATACAGTAGCAACCCTCTATTGTGTGCATCAAAGGA
TAGAGATAAAAGACACCAAGGAAGCTTTAGACAAGATAGAGGAAGAGCAAAACAAAAGTAAGACCACCGC
ACAGCAAGCGGCCGCTGATCTTCAGACCTGGAGGAGGAGATATGAGGGACAATTGGAGAAGTGAATTATA
TAAATATAAAGTAGTAAAAATTGAACCATTAGGAGTAGCACCCACCAAGGCAAAGAGAAGAGTGGTGCAG
AGAGAAAAAAGAGCAGTGGGAATAGGAGCTTTGTTCCTTGGGTTCTTGGGAGCAGCAGGAAGCACTATGG
GCGCAGCGTCAATGACGCTGACGGTACAGGCCAGACAATTATTGTCTGGTATAGTGCAGCAGCAGAACAA
TTTGCTGAGGGCTATTGAGGCGCAACAGCATCTGTTGCAACTCACAGTCTGGGGCATCAAGCAGCTCCAG
GCAAGAATCCTGGCTGTGGAAAGATACCTAAAGGATCAACAGCTCCTGGGGATTTGGGGTTGCTCTGGAA
AACTCATTTGCACCACTGCTGTGCCTTGGAATGCTAGTTGGAGTAATAAATCTCTGGAACAGATTTGGAA
TCACACGACCTGGATGGAGTGGGACAGAGAAATTAACAATTACACAAGCTTAATACACTCCTTAATTGAA
GAATCGCAAAACCAGCAAGAAAAGAATGAACAAGAATTATTGGAATTAGATAAATGGGCAAGTTTGTGGA
ATTGGTTTAACATAACAAATTGGCTGTGGTATATAAAATTATTCATAATGATAGTAGGAGGCTTGGTAGG
TTTAAGAATAGTTTTTGCTGTACTTTCTATAGTGAATAGAGTTAGGCAGGGATATTCACCATTATCGTTT
CAGACCCACCTCCCAACCCCGAGGGGACCCGACAGGCCCGAAGGAATAGAAGAAGAAGGTGGAGAGAGAG
ACAGAGACAGATCCATTCGATTAGTGAACGGATCGGCACTGCGTGCGCCAATTCTGCAGACAAATGGCAG
TATTCATCCACAATTTTAAAAGAAAAGGGGGGATTGGGGGGTACAGTGCAGGGGAAAGAATAGTAGACAT
AATAGCAACAGACATACAAACTAAAGAATTACAAAAACAAATTACAAAAATTCAAAATTTTCGGGTTTAT
TACAGGGACAGCAGAGATCCAGTTTGGTTAGATCTCGAGTTTACCACTCCCTATCAGTGATAGAGAAAAG
TGAAAGTCGAGTTTACCACTCCCTATCAGTGATAGAGAAAAGTGAAAGTCGAGTTTACCACTCCCTATCA
GTGATAGAGAAAAGTGAAAGTCGAGTTTACCACTCCCTATCAGTGATAGAGAAAAGTGAAAGTCGAGTTT
ACCACTCCCTATCAGTGATAGAGAAAAGTGAAAGTCGAGTTTACCACTCCCTATCAGTGATAGAGAAAAG
TGAAAGTCGAGTTTACCACTCCCTATCAGTGATAGAGAAAAGTGAAAGTCGAGCTCGGTACCCGGGTCGA
GGTAGGCGTGTACGGTGGGAGGCCTATATAAGCAGAGCTCGTTTAGTGAACCGTCAGATCGCCTGGAGAC
GCCATCCACGCTGTTTTGACCTCCATAGAAGACACCGGGACCGATCCAGCCTCCGCGGCCCCGAATTCGC
CACCATGACCAAATCGTACAGCGAGAGTGGGCTGATGGGCGAGCCTCAGCCCCAAGGTCCTCCAAGCTGG
ACAGACGAGTGTCTCAGTTCTCAGGACGAGGAGCACGAGGCAGACAAGAAGGAGGACGACCTCGAAGCCA
TGAACGCAGAGGAGGACTCACTGAGGAACGGGGGAGAGGAGGAGGACGAAGATGAGGACCTGGAAGAGGA
GGAAGAAGAGGAAGAGGAGGATGACGATCAAAAGCCCAAGAGACGCGGCCCCAAAAAGAAGAAGATGACT
AAGGCTCGCCTGGAGCGTTTTAAATTGAGACGCATGAAGGCTAACGCCCGGGAGCGGAACCGCATGCACG
GACTGAACGCGGCGCTAGACAACCTGCGCAAGGTGGTGCCTTGCTATTCTAAGACGCAGAAGCTGTCCAA
AATCGAGACTCTGCGCTTGGCCAAGAACTACATCTGGGCTCTGTCGGAGATCCTGCGCTCAGGCAAAAGC
CCAGACCTGGTCTCCTTCGTTCAGACGCTTTGCAAGGGCTTATCCCAACCCACCACCAACCTGGTTGCGG
GCTGCCTGCAACTCAATCCTCGGACTTTTCTGCCTGAGCAGAACCAGGACATGCCCCCCCACCTGCCGAC
GGCCAGCGCTTCCTTCCCTGTACACCCCTACTCCTACCAGTCGCCTGGGCTGCCCAGTCCGCCTTACGGT
ACCATGGACAGCTCCCATGTCTTCCACGTTAAGCCTCCGCCGCACGCCTACAGCGCAGCGCTGGAGCCCT
TCTTTGAAAGCCCTCTGACTGATTGCACCAGCCCTTCCTTTGATGGACCCCTCAGCCCGCCGCTCAGCAT
CAATGGCAACTTCTCTTTCAAACACGAACCGTCCGCCGAGTTTGAGAAAAATTATGCCTTTACCATGCAC
TATCCTGCAGCGACACTGGCAGGGGCCCAAAGCCACGGATCAATCTTCTCAGGCACCGCTGCCCCTCGCT
GCGAGATCCCCATAGACAATATTATGTCCTTCGATAGCCATTCACATCATGAGCGAGTCATGAGTGCCCA
GCTCAATGCCATATTTCATGATTCTAG
